>Addgene plasmid #237319 | pTW334i | addgene full sequence | sequence record 472469 | Addgene NGS Result
ATTTTTCTAAATACATTCAAATATGTATCCGCTCATGAGACAATAACCCTGATAAATGCTTCAATAATAT
TGAAAAAGGAAGAGTATGAGGGAAGCGGTGATCGCCGAAGTATCGACTCAACTATCAGAGGTAGTTGGCG
TCATCGAGCGCCATCTCGAACCGACGTTGCTGGCCGTACATTTGTACGGCTCCGCAGTGGATGGCGGCCT
GAAGCCACACAGTGATATTGATTTGCTGGTTACGGTGACCGTAAGGCTTGATGAAACAACGCGGCGAGCT
TTGATCAACGACCTTTTGGAAACTTCGGCTTCCCCTGGAGAGAGCGAGATTCTCCGCGCTGTAGAAGTCA
CCATTGTTGTGCACGACGACATCATTCCGTGGCGTTATCCAGCTAAGCGCGAACTGCAATTTGGAGAATG
GCAGCGCAATGACATTCTTGCAGGTATCTTCGAGCCAGCCACGATCGACATTGATCTGGCTATCTTGCTG
ACAAAAGCAAGAGAACATAGCGTTGCCTTGGTAGGTCCAGCGGCGGAGGAACTCTTTGATCCGGTTCCTG
AACAGGATCTATTTGAGGCGCTAAATGAAACCTTAACGCTATGGAACTCGCCGCCCGACTGGGCTGGAGA
TGAGCGAAATGTAGTGCTTACGTTGTCCCGCATTTGGTACAGCGCAGTAACCGGCAAAATCGCGCCGAAG
GATGTCGCTGCCGACTGGGCAATGGAGCGCCTGCCGGCCCAGTATCAGCCCGTCATACTTGAAGCTAGAC
AGGCTTATCTTGGACAAGAAGAAGATCGCTTGGCCTCGCGCGCAGATCAGTTGGAAGAATTTGTCCACTA
CGTGAAAGGCGAGATCACCAAGGTAGTCGGCAAATAAACGCCATGGGCATTAAAAAATGCCCTCTTGGGT
TATCAAGAGGGTCATTATATTTGCTGAGGAGTGCCGTTAATGCGCAACGCAATTAATGTAAGTTAGCTCA
CTCATTAGGCACAATTCTCATGTTTGACAGCTTATCATCGACTGCACGGTGCACCAATGCTTCTGGCGTC
AGGCAGCCATCGGAAGCTGTGGTATGGCTGTGCAGGTCGTAAATCACTGCATAATTCGTGTCGCTCAAGG
CGCACTCCCGTTCTGGATAATGTTTTTTGCGCCGACATCATAACGGTTCTGGCAAATATTCTGAAATGAG
CTGTTGACAATTAATCATCGGCTCGTATAATGTGTGGAATTGTGAGCGGATAACAATTTCACACAGGAAA
CAGCCAGTCCGTTTAGGTGTTTTCACGAGCACTTCACCAACAACGCGTACAACTAGGAGATATACCATGG
GTATGCAGCAGCTGTATCAGCCGTTTCGTCCTCCACCACCGCTGTTACCTCCGAAATTTCGGAATTTAGA
TACCAACAGCAAGTTGGAAGTGCTTGCAAATCGCCTGGGTCTTTGGTATGAATACGCCCCACTGATTCCC
AGCCTAACCCGCGAAGGCTTTACCCCGTCTACGCTGGAGGAAATTACTGGCCTGACGGGAGTGGATCAAA
ATCGTTTGGTGGTGGCGGCCCAGGTTCGAGATTCGCTGGTAGAAAGCGCGGCGCTTGACGAGGAGACGCT
GAGCTATTTTGAGTCAGGGGGTGCGGAACTGCTGTATGAAATCCGCCTGCTCTCCGCCCGACAGCGCGCT
GATGCCGCTACATTTCTCGTCAAAAACGGATTCGACGCCAAACAAGCGCAAGATTTAGCTCGTGCCATTA
AAGATTATCCCAGGCGTCGTGTGGAGTACGGCTGGGATAAATTCCATGGCGACTCACCTGGCGATTGCCT
CGCGTTCATGTATTTCCGCTTGGCACAGGAATACGCAGCAGCCGCGAGTGAAGACCTGCGGCGCTCGAGC
ATGGAAAAAGCCCTGGAAGTAGCGGAATCGGAAAGTGCGCGCAATTTATTAGTGATGGAGCTGGAAGGCA
ATGAAGTCGCGAAAGAATCCGTTAAAGATGACGGCGTTACCGTTCCGCTGGTCCGTATGAAACTGGGTGA
GGTCGCGGAAAGCACCATAGTTGTAGTTCTCCCGGTATGTAAGGCGGAAGGCCGTGATGTAGAAGTTGAG
GCGGCTCCGTGGGAATGCGGAGGCGTTGGTGATTTCGGGATTGTGGAAGCCGAAAAAGACTGGCGCCGTT
GGGTGGTACTTCCGGGGTGGCAGCCTATCGCAGGTTTGGAACGCGGTGGTGTGGCCGTATCATTTAAATC
TGGCAACTTTCTGCCGTGGCGTGAAAAGTCGAAATACAAGCAGGAACCCGTGCTGGTCGTGGCAGATCGC
GGCCGTACCGAAGTTGCAAGTGAGGATGGTTTCTACTTGGTCGTGGATGGGGGCAACGGCAGCAACGAAG
AGGGACTAAAGGTGGAACGCGGTTCCACTTTAAAAAAACGCGGTGTCGAACAGAGCCTGGGCATCGTGCT
TATTGTTGTGAGACCGCCGAAATGGGAGAACGAGGACCAACTGGGCGAAGAGGACTGGGATTAAATTACA
AAAATTAGGAGATATACATATGATGTCTAATCTGGCGCAGGATTTTCTTGGTGACTTCGGAGCTCGTGAC
CCTTACCCGGAGGAGATAGCGAGTCAATTCGGAGATAAAGTGTTGGGATGCCAAAGCACTGAGCACAAGA
TTTTGATACCAAACGCATCTGTTTTGTCTCTCTCCCAGCTTCAGTGTTCCCCTGTTTCGTCTTCACAGCC
TCCTTTGTCCGGCGATGATGCCAGAACTCTCCTCCACAAGGTTTTGGGATGGAGTATAGTGGATAATGAA
GCGGGTGGTCTGAAAATAAGGTGTATGTGGAAAGTGAGGGATTTTGGGTGCGGTGTTGAACTCATAAACA
GGATCCATAAGGTTGCTGAAGCTTCTGGTCATTACCCTTCTCTTCACTTGGAAAGTCCTACCCAAGTTCG
AGCTGAACTATTTACCTCTTCTATCGGAGGGTTGAGCATGAATGATTTCATAATGGCGGCTAAAATAGAT
GATATCAAGACTTCTGATCTTTCCCCTAGGAAAAGAGCTTGGGCGTGACGGCTGAAATTAATGAGGAGAT
ATACATATGGTATCGAGAATTGCGAATCGAAAGAGCAAAAAGCTCTTGATTGTGAATGAGGATGTTGCTG
GTAATTACGACGATACCTTCGGTGATGTACAAAAGCAAATTGTTAATTATTTTACATACAAAGCTGTGAG
GACGGTTCTTCATCAGCTGTACGAAATGAATCCTCCTCAATACACTTGGTTCTATAATCATATCATAACA
AACAGACCGACGGATGGCAAACGTTTCCTCCGTGCCCTCGGCAAGGAGAGTCAGGAGCTTGCAGAAAGAG
TGATGATCACGCGTCTTCACTTGTATGGCAAATGGATCAAGAAATGCGACCATGGGAAGATATACCAGGA
AATATCGGATGAAAACTTGGCGTTGATGCGTGAACGCCTGATGGAGACAGTGATATGGCCTTCCGATGAC
ACAAACTCAAGGTAATTCAGCTAAGACACTGCACAGGAGATATACATATGATGGCCGCAAACAATAATCC
TCAGGGCACTAAACCAAACAGTTTAGTTTGTGCAAATTGTGAAGGGGAAGGTTGTGTGGCATGTTCTCAA
TGCAAAGGAGGTGGTGTGAATTTGATTGATCATTTCAATGGTCAGTTTAAAGCTGGTGCACTCTGTTGGC
TTTGCAGAGGTAAAAAGGAGGTGTTGTGTGGGGACTGCAATGGAGCTGGTTTCATTGGTGGGTTCTTGAG
CACCTTCGATGAGTAGAGTCAGTAGGGCCCTAAAAAAAAACCCCGCCCCTGACAGGGCAGGGTTTTTTTT
GGCGAAAAAACCCCGCTGAAGCGGGGTTTTTTGCGTACATTGGCTCCGTCTAAGAAAGTATAGCCATCAC
ATCTGAAGCTCTGAGGGCAATGTAGTTGGAACCATCTTTGCCCTTGAAGTCGTTACCAGCATACTTGGAG
TAAAGTACTGTGCTTCCGGTTGATACTGGTAGAGGCGTAATTTTACCTTCCTCGTCTAGGGAACCCGGTC
CAACTGCTATCACGGTGCCAATAGAAGGCTTCTCTTTGGTAGTCTCGGTTAACAACAACCCTCCAGCTGT
TTTCTCCTCCGCCTCAGCAACCTTAATAAAGACTCGGTCATTCAAAGGTTTGAGATCTTTGATGTCCTCT
GTCTCAAGAATGCCAACAATATCATCTTCCTTGAGGATAAGATGCTTCACATCATTGAACTCCACCTCAG
TTCCTGCGTATTTGGAGTAGATAATTTGTGCTCCAGTAGGGACAGTGATATCAATTTTGTTCTTCCCAAT
AGTTCTTCCTTCACCCACAGCAACGACTTCACCTCCTTGAGGTTTTGATTGAGCAGTGGATGGAAGTAAG
ATACCACCTAAAGTCTTCTCCTCTGCCTCCTTGATCTTCACCAAAACTCGATCTCCCAATGGCTTAATTG
AAGTATACTTAGGGGCAACAACAGAGGCCATATGTATATCTCCTTCTTAAAGTTAAACAAAATTATTTCT
AGAGGGCAATTGTTATCCGGTCGACGTCGACCTTAGTATCCGTAACCTGAGTTGTCCATTGGGTTGCCGA
CGGGAACTGGTTCAGGTTCCTTGATCTCAACAACAACGCAGTCCGACATCAAGAAAGTCTTTGCAACCGA
AGCTGCGTGTTCCAAGCAACATCTCACAACCTTTGTTGGATCGATGATTCCTGCAGCCATCAAATCCTCG
TACTTGCCGGTTGCAGCATTGTAACCGAATTTCACGTTATCGTTGGAAAGCACCTTCTCGCTAACTACAC
TTCCATTAACACCAGCATTCTTGGCGATTAGTTTTAGGGGGTAACTTAGTGCTCTTTTAACTATATCCGC
TCCAACCTTTTCTTCATCATTATCAAGCGTGGCTTTAATGGCATCAACCTTGGAAGCAAGACGAAGCAGA
GTGCAACCACCACCAACAACAATACCTTCCTCGACAGCGGCCTTTGTTGCATTAAGAGCATCTTCAACTC
TCAACTTCTTCTCTTTGAGTTCTGTCTCAGTTTGTGCTCCAACCTGAATCACAGCAACTCCACCAGAGAG
CTTTGCAATTCTCTCATTGAGTTTCTCCTTCTCGTAATCTTGCTCCGCTTGCTCAATAAGATTTTTAATC
TGTGTAACACGCTTTTTCACTGCATCCTGTGTGCTTCCATCACCCACTATGGTCGAGGTTTCCTTTGTGA
GGACAACCTTTGAAGCATTACCAAGAACCTCTTTTCCAGCTTTGTCAAGTGAAAGACCAACTTCCTCACG
GATCACAGTTGCTCCAGTTAGAATGGCAATATCATCAAGGTATTGGCTCTTGCGCTCTCCAAACCCTGGA
GCTCTGAGAGCTGCTATCTTCAGTGTACCTCTAAGCTTGTTTACAACAAGAGTCGCTAAAGCTTCTTGTT
CAATGTCTTCAGCAATAATTAATATTGGGTATCCGCCTCTAATTGCATCCTCCAAAACACCAACAAGATC
CCTTGCATTGGTAATTTTCTTGTCAACGAGAAGTAACTTGCAATTGTCGAACTCGACGGACATTTTCTCG
CTGTCTGTCACAAAGTAAGGAGAGATATAACCACGGTCAAATTGCATTCCTTCTACGACGTAGAGGTTGT
TCTCGGCACTTTTACCCTCCTCAAGGGTAACCACACCTTTCCTGCCCACTTTGCTCATTGCTTCAGCAAT
CATATTTCCAATTTCGTCGTTGTTACCCGCACTAACAGCTGCAACATCTGCAAGTTCACTGTCTTCAACC
TCCTTAGACATTTTCTTGAGCTCGGTAACCAAAGCCTTTGCTGTCTTCTCAATACCTCTGGTGATCAAAA
CAGGGTTTGCACCAGCAGCTACCACCTTGACACCCTCAGCGATAAAACCTTGTGCAAGAACAACAGATGT
TGTTGTACCGTCACCAGCCAAGTCATTGGTTTTGGCAGCCGCTTGCCTCACAAGCTTAGCGCCAATGTTC
TCAACCGGGTCTTCCAACTCAACCTCTCTTGCAACAGTCACACCATCATTAACAATTCGTGGTGATCCAT
ACTTGCTCTCAAGAACAACATTTCGTCCTTTGGGTCCAAGTGTAACGCCAACAAGATCTGCGAGCTTGTT
GACACCAGCTTGAAGTCTCCTAATGGTAGTCCCATCTTTGTTGAAATGTAATTCCTTTGCTGCCATATGT
ATATCTCCTTCTTAAAGTTAAACAAAATTATTTCTAGCTCCTTACACCATGAGGCCCTCAGGAGCAGCAG
CAGCAGGAGCCTTGGGTTTCGGTTTGTCAACAACAATGGCCTGAGTGGTCAGTACCATTCCTGCTACGGA
AGCAGCGTTCTGTAGCGCACATCTTGTCACTTTAGCCGGATCAATCACTCCAGCTTCGAACAGATTCTCG
TAAGTATCAGTCATTGCGTTGTACCCATTCTCCCAATCGCTGAACATAATCTTTTCCACAACAACTTCTC
CTTCAACTCCAGCGTTCTGAGCAATAAGAGCAGCTGGTGACAGCAATGCCTTTTGTACTATGTCAGCTCC
CAAACGTTCATCAGCATCCTCAAAAGTCTCCTTAATGGCGGGAATAACAGTGGAGAGATGCACCAAAGCA
GCACCACCACCTGGAACTATGCCTTCCTCGATAGCAGCAAATGTTGCGTTCTTTGCATCCTCGATACGAA
GCTTACGGTCCTCAAGCTCAGTTTCAGTTGCTGCTCCGACTTTAATGACAGCAACACCTCCAGATAGCTT
CGCAATTCTCTCAGCGAGCTTCTCTGAGTCATACACAGAATCAGTCTCAAATAGTTCTTTCTTCAGCTGA
GCAATCCGAGCTTGTAATTCGTCCTTGGAAGCTGCATCTGCAATGAGGGTAGTCGAATCTTTGCTAATCG
TGACTTTTCGGGCAATACCCAATTGATCTATGGTTGCGTTTTCAACCAGTAAGCTCATGTCCATGGCTAG
GTACTCAGCTCCTGTCAAGATTGCAATATCTTGAAGCATGGCTTTTCTTCTTTCTCCAAATCCTGGCGCT
TTAACGGCAACAACATTGAGGACACCACGAAGCTTGTTCACGACAAGGGTAGCTAAGGCTTCACCAGTAA
CATCCTCTGCAATAATCAACAACGGAGCACGAAGCTGAGTGGTCTTCTCCAAAATAGGGATGATGTCTTT
GATCGCAGTGATCTTCTGATCAGTGATCAATACCCTAGCATTCTCAAACTCAGCTAGTAGTTTCTCAGGG
TTTGTAACAAACTGAGGCGAGATGTAACCTCTGTCAATCTCCATCCCTTCTTCAACTTCGACCGTGGTTT
CAAAAGAAGATGAAGATTCAATGGACAAAACACCATCAGGTCCAACTTTGTCGATGGCATCAGCAATCAT
TGACCCTATAAGGTCATCATTTCCAGCAGAGATAGAAGCCACAGCTCTGATGTCATCACGACCTTTCACG
GGCCTAGCTTTCTTCTGAAGCTCTTCGATCAGACCTTGAACAGTCTTATCAATTCCCCTCTTGAGTGAAA
CGGGATTCGCACCAGAAGTGACGCTCAACAATCCATGTTTGATTATCTCCCGAGCAAGGATAGACGCAGT
GGTTGTCCCATCACCAGCAGAGTCATTAGTCTTACTCGCAACCTCACGAATAAGCGCTGCACCAGCATTT
TCCATGGCATTAGGTAACTCAATAGCTCTAGCAATGGTGACTCCATCATTCACAACCTTAGGACTTCCAA
ATTCATCCAACACAACATTCCTCCCTCTGGGGCCAAGCGTAAGACCAACACAATCAGCAAGCTTATCAAT
ACCAGCTTGTAGAGCAGCTCTAGAGTGCTGGTCAAAAGCTATTTCCTTTACATTCATATGTATATCTCCT
ACTGCACCTATTGTTGGTGAAGTGCTCGTGAAAACACCTAAACGGACTGGCTGTTTCCTGTGTGAAATTG
TTATCCGCTCACAATTCCACACATTATACGAGCCGATGATTAATTGTCAACAGCTCATTTCAGAATATTT
GCCAGAACCGTTATGATGTCGGCGCAAAAAACATTATCCAGAACGGGAGTGCGCCTTGAGCGACACGAAT
TATGCAGTGATTTACGACCTGCACAGCCATACCACAGCTTCCGATGGCTGCCTGACGCCAGAAGCATTGG
TGCACCGTGCAGTCGATGATAAGCTGTCAAACATGAGAATTGTGCCTAATGAGTGAGCTAACTTACATTA
ATTGCGTTGCGCGACACCATCGAATGGTGCAAAACCTTTCGCGGTATGGCATGATAGCGCCCGGAAGAGA
GTCAATTCAGGGTGGTGAATGTGAAACCAGTAACGTTATACGATGTCGCAGAGTATGCCGGTGTCTCTTA
TCAGACCGTTTCCCGCGTGGTGAACCAGGCCAGCCACGTTTCTGCGAAAACGCGGGAAAAAGTGGAAGCG
GCGATGGCGGAGCTGAATTACATTCCCAACCGCGTGGCACAACAACTGGCGGGCAAACAGTCGTTGCTGA
TTGGCGTTGCCACCTCCAGTCTGGCCCTGCACGCGCCGTCGCAAATTGTCGCGGCGATTAAATCTCGCGC
CGATCAACTGGGTGCCAGCGTGGTGGTGTCGATGGTAGAACGAAGCGGCGTCGAAGCCTGTAAAGCGGCG
GTGCACAATCTTCTCGCGCAACGCGTCAGTGGGCTGATCATTAACTATCCGCTGGATGACCAGGATGCCA
TTGCTGTGGAAGCTGCCTGCACTAATGTTCCGGCGTTATTTCTTGATGTCTCTGACCAGACACCCATCAA
CAGTATTATTTTCTCCCATGAAGACGGTACGCGACTGGGCGTGGAGCATCTGGTCGCATTGGGTCACCAG
CAAATCGCGCTGTTAGCGGGCCCATTAAGTTCTGTCTCGGCGCGTCTGCGTCTGGCTGGCTGGCATAAAT
ATCTCACTCGCAATCAAATTCAGCCGATAGCGGAACGGGAAGGCGACTGGAGTGCCATGTCCGGTTTTCA
ACAAACCATGCAAATGCTGAATGAGGGCATCGTTCCCACTGCGATGCTGGTTGCCAACGATCAGATGGCG
CTGGGCGCAATGCGCGCCATTACCGAGTCCGGGCTGCGCGTTGGTGCGGATATCTCGGTAGTGGGATACG
ACGATACCGAAGACAGCTCATGTTATATCCCGCCGTTAACCACCATCAAACAGGATTTTCGCCTGCTGGG
GCAAACCAGCGTGGACCGCTTGCTGCAACTCTCTCAGGGCCAGGCGGTGAAGGGCAATCAGCTGTTGCCC
GTCTCACTGGTGAAAAGAAAAACCACCCTGGCGCCCAATACGCAAACCGCCTCTCCCCGCGCGTTGGCCG
ATTCATTAATGCAGCTGGCACGACAGGTTTCCCGACTGGAAAGCGGGCAGTGAAGGGTCCCTAAGTCTCC
TCAGCAAAACGAAAGGCCCAGTCTTTCGACTGAGCCTTTCGTTTTATTTGACCGGATGTCCTCTTCCTCC
TGGGCTGACTTCAGGTGCTACATTTGAAGAGATAAATTGCACTGAAATCTAGAGCGGTTCAGTAGAAAAG
ATCAAAGGATCTTCTTGAGATCCTTTTTTTCTGCGCGTAATCTTTTGCCCTGTAAACGAAAAAACCACCT
GGGGAGGTGGTTTGATCGAAGGTTAAGTCAGTTGGGGAACTGCTTAACCGTGGTAACTGGCTTTCGCAGA
GCACAGCAACCAAATCTGTCCTTCCAGTGTAGCCGGACTTTGGCGCACACTTCAAGAGCAACCGCGTGTT
TAGCTAAACAAATCCTCTGCGAACTCCCAGTTACCAATGGCTGCTGCCAGTGGCGTTTTACCGTGCTTTT
CCGGGTTGGACTCAAGTGAACAGTTACCGGATAAGGCGCAGCAGTCGGGCTGAACGGGGAGTTCTTGCTT
ACAGCCCAGCTTGGAGCGAACGACCTACACCGAGCCGAGATACCAGTGTGTGAGCTATGAGAAAGCGCCA
CACTTCCCGTAAGGGAGAAAGGCGGAACAGGTATCCGGTAAACGGCAGGGTCGGAACAGGAGAGCGCAAG
AGGGAGCGACCCGCCGGAAACGGTGGGGATCTTTAAGTCCTGTCGGGTTTCGCCCGTACTGTCAGATTCA
TGGTTGAGCCTCACGGCTCCCACAGATGCACCGGAAAAGCGTCTGTTTATGTGAACTCTGGCAGGAGGGC
GGAGCCTATGGAAAAACGCCACCGGCGCGGCCCTGCTGTTTTGCCTCACATGTTAGTCCCCTGCTTATCC
ACGGAATCTGTGGGTAACTTTGTATGTGTCCGCAGCGCCCGCCGCAGTCTCACGCCCGGAGCGTAGCGAC
CGAGTGACGGCCTTAATTTGGCTT
Features (pLannotate 1.2.2; 23 found; start..end, strand, type, name):
     14..85      +  promoter       AmpR promoter: bla
     86..874     +  CDS            aadA: S3AD_ECOLX - Experimental evidence at protein level: Swiss-Prot protein existence level 1. Mediates bacterial resistance to the antibiotics streptomycin and spectinomycin. From Escherichia coli.
    964..985     +  protein_bind   CAP binding site: CAP binding activates transcription in the presence of cAMP. E. coli catabolite activator protein
   1004..1021    +  promoter       tet promoter (fragment): E. coli promoter for tetracycline efflux protein gene
   1194..1222    +  promoter       tac promoter: strong E. coli promoter; hybrid between the trp and lac UV5 promoters
   1230..1246    +  protein_bind   lac operator: The lac repressor binds to the lac operator to inhibit transcription in E. coli. This inhibition can be relieved by adding lactose or isopropyl-β-D-thiogalactopyranoside (IPTG). lac repressor encoded by lacI
   1261..2511    +  CDS            RAF1.1: RAF1_ARATH - Experimental evidence at protein level: Swiss-Prot protein existence level 1. Required for assembly or stability of RuBisCO. Acts at a postchaperonin step to fold and/or assemble the large subunit (rbcL) into RuBisCO. RAF1 binds first to a rbcL dimer (rbcL(2)), leading to a rbcL(8)-RAF1(4) complex formation. In the next step, RBCS displaces RAF1, thus resulting in holoenzyme formation. From Arabidopsis thaliana (Mouse-ear cress).
   2519..3055    +  CDS            ATP1 (fragment): ATP1_ARATH - Also known as PDL1 From Arabidopsis thaliana (Mouse-ear cress).
   3090..3512    +  CDS            RBCX2 (fragment): RBCX2_ARATH - Experimental evidence at protein level: Swiss-Prot protein existence level 1. Chaperone involved in RuBisCO assembly process. From Arabidopsis thaliana (Mouse-ear cress).
   3554..3793    +  CDS            BSD2 (fragment): BSD2_ARATH - Experimental evidence at protein level: Swiss-Prot protein existence level 1. Chloroplast chaperone required for RuBisCo biogenesis and translational regulation of the RuBisCo large subunit (RbcL) (PubMed:29217567). Stabilizes an end-state assembly intermediate of eight RbcL subunits until the small subunits (RBCSs) become available to produce a complete stable RuBisCo complex containing eight small and eight large subunits (PubMed:29217567). From Arabidopsis thaliana (Mouse-ear cress).
   3903..4508    -  CDS            CPN20 (fragment): CH20_ARATH - Also known as CHCPN10, CPN21. Experimental evidence at protein level: Swiss-Prot protein existence level 1. Involved in abscisic acid (ABA) signaling, independently of its co-chaperone role. Acts as negative regulator of the CHLH-WRKY40 coupled ABA signaling pathway, downstream of CHLH and upstream of WRKY40. From Arabidopsis thaliana (Mouse-ear cress).
   4519..4541    -  RBS            RBS: efficient ribosome binding site from bacteriophage T7 gene 10 (Olins and Rangwala, 1989)
   4586..6223    -  CDS            CPN60B1 (fragment): CPNB1_ARATH - Also known as Cpn60-B(3), LEN1. Experimental evidence at protein level: Swiss-Prot protein existence level 1. Binds RuBisCO small and large subunits and is implicated in the assembly of the enzyme oligomer. Involved in protein assisted folding. Required for proper plastid division. From Arabidopsis thaliana (Mouse-ear cress).
   6234..6256    -  RBS            RBS: efficient ribosome binding site from bacteriophage T7 gene 10 (Olins and Rangwala, 1989)
   6275..7903    -  CDS            CPN60A1 (fragment): CPNA1_ARATH - Also known as Cpn60-A(2), SLP. Experimental evidence at protein level: Swiss-Prot protein existence level 1. Binds RuBisCO small and large subunits and is implicated in the assembly of the enzyme oligomer. Involved in protein assisted folding. Required for proper chloroplast development. From Arabidopsis thaliana (Mouse-ear cress).
   7978..7994    -  protein_bind   lac operator: The lac repressor binds to the lac operator to inhibit transcription in E. coli. This inhibition can be relieved by adding lactose or isopropyl-β-D-thiogalactopyranoside (IPTG). lac repressor encoded by lacI
   8002..8030    -  promoter       tac promoter: strong E. coli promoter; hybrid between the trp and lac UV5 promoters
   8203..8220    -  promoter       tet promoter (fragment): E. coli promoter for tetracycline efflux protein gene
   8239..8260    -  protein_bind   CAP binding site: CAP binding activates transcription in the presence of cAMP. E. coli catabolite activator protein
   8273..8350    +  promoter       lacIq promoter: lacI (mutant); In the lacIq allele, a single base change in the promoter boosts expression of the lacI gene about 10-fold.
   8351..9433    +  CDS            lacI: lac repressor; lacI; The lac repressor binds to the lac operator to inhibit transcription in E. coli. This inhibition can be relieved by adding lactose or isopropyl-β-D-thiogalactopyranoside (IPTG).
   9456..9500    -  terminator     rrnB T1 terminator: transcription terminator T1 from the E. coli rrnB gene
   9590..10328   +  rep_origin     CloDF13 ori: Plasmids containing the CloDF13 (CDF) origin of replication can be propagated in E. coli cells that contain additional plasmids with compatible origins.
