[The description below was written by a language model from this plasmid's Addgene catalogue record and pLannotate feature annotations shown in this document.]
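Description:
pTW334i is a 10.4 kb bacterial expression plasmid built on a CloDF13 (CDF) origin, which allows it to coexist in E. coli with plasmids carrying compatible origins. It is selected with spectinomycin through an aadA gene driven by the bla (AmpR) promoter. The plasmid also carries its own lacI repressor gene under the up-mutated lacIq promoter, so the lac-operator-controlled promoters on the plasmid stay repressed until IPTG is added.

The payload is a set of seven chloroplast chaperones and Rubisco assembly factors arranged as two divergently oriented operons, each driven by a tac promoter with a lac operator. The forward operon begins with Raf1, which the catalogue entry gives as the Nicotiana tabacum ortholog; the automated annotation labels it by its closest Arabidopsis match. Three further open reading frames follow. The first is annotated only as an Arabidopsis ATP1/PDL1 fragment and, by its position and the catalogue's insert list, presumably corresponds to Raf2. The other two are RbcX (matching RBCX2) and Bsd2. The reverse operon encodes the Arabidopsis chaperonin subunits Cpn60α and Cpn60β and the co-chaperonin Cpn20, with T7 gene 10 ribosome binding sites annotated ahead of the second and third genes. Most of these coding regions are annotated as fragments of the native proteins, which may reflect removal of the transit peptides, though the record does not say so. An rrnB T1 terminator lies downstream of lacI.

The plasmid supplies the plant folding and assembly machinery needed to reconstitute plant Rubisco in E. coli. It would presumably be paired with a compatible plasmid encoding the Rubisco large and small subunits. The associated study examined how chaperone selectivity affects assembly of plant Rubisco orthologs, and part of the construct derives from an earlier plasmid made by another laboratory.
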