Addgene plasmid #237319: pTW334i
Purpose: expresses A. thaliana Cpn60α Cpn60β Cpn20 Raf2 RbcX Bsd2 N. tabacum Raf1
Depositing lab: Tina Wang. Depositing organization: University of Wisconsin, Madison. Publication: Effects of chaperone selectivity on the assembly of plant Rubisco orthologs in E. coli. Archer J, Kathpalia M, Lee BU, Li S, Wang T. J Exp Bot. 2025 Mar 31:eraf140. doi: 10.1093/jxb/eraf140. PubMed 40163664.
Backbone
  Vector backbone: CloDF13
  Vector type: Bacterial Expression
Growth in bacteria
  Bacterial resistance: Spectinomycin, 50 μg/mL
  Growth temperature: 37°C
  Growth strain: S2060
  Copy number: Unknown
Gene/Insert
  Gene/Insert name: A. thaliana Cpn60α Cpn60β Cpn20 Raf2 RbcX Bsd2 N. tabacum Raf1
  Species: A. thaliana (mustard weed); N. tabacum
Resource information
  A portion of this plasmid was derived from a plasmid made by: Professor Manajit Hayer-Hartl
Terms and licenses: Academic/Nonprofit Terms; Industry Terms: Not Available to Industry
How to cite: pTW334i was a gift from Tina Wang (Addgene plasmid # 237319 ; http://n2t.net/addgene:237319 ; RRID:Addgene_237319)
